Addgene plasmid #122980: pQL253
Purpose: Combined system expressing mCh-BoNT(1-146)-ILID-IRES-SspB(milli, A58V/R73Q)-BoNT(147-441, Y365A)
Depositing lab: Chandra Tucker. Publication: A Photoactivatable Botulinum Neurotoxin for Inducible Control of Neurotransmission. Liu Q, Sinnen BL, Boxer EE, Schneider MW, Grybko MJ, Buchta WC, Gibson ES, Wysoczynski CL, Ford CP, Gottschalk A, Aoto J, Tucker CL, Kennedy MJ. Neuron. 2019 Jan 15. pii: S0896-6273(19)30003-0. doi: 10.1016/j.neuron.2019.01.002. PubMed 30704911.
Backbone
  Vector backbone: pmCherryC1
  Backbone manufacturer: Clontech
  Vector type: Mammalian Expression
Growth in bacteria
  Bacterial resistance: Kanamycin, 50 μg/mL
  Growth temperature: 37°C
  Growth strain: DH5alpha
  Copy number: High Copy
Gene/Insert
  Gene/Insert name: mCh-BoNT(1-146)-iLID-IRES-SspB(milli)-BoNT(147-441, Y365A)
  Promoter: CMV
  Tag / fusion protein: mCherry (N terminal on insert)
  Cloning method: Restriction Enzyme; 5′ cloning site Spe I (not destroyed); 3′ cloning site Xma I (not destroyed)
  Sequencing primers: 5′ CMV
Terms and licenses: Academic/Nonprofit Terms; Industry Terms: Not Available to Industry
How to cite: pQL253 was a gift from Chandra Tucker (Addgene plasmid # 122980)
