[The description below was written by a language model from this plasmid's Addgene catalogue record and pLannotate feature annotations shown in this document.]
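Description:
pQL253 is a mammalian expression plasmid built on the Clontech pmCherryC1 backbone. From a single transcript it expresses both halves of a light-controllable, split botulinum neurotoxin protease. It is propagated in E. coli from a high-copy ColE1/pUC-type origin and selected with kanamycin. The NeoR/KanR (Tn5 aph(3')-II) gene sits behind tandem bacterial (bla) and SV40 early promoters and is followed by an HSV TK polyadenylation signal, so the same marker can confer G418 resistance in mammalian cells. An f1 origin is also present.

The payload is driven by the CMV immediate early enhancer/promoter and terminated by the SV40 poly(A) signal. The first cistron encodes mCherry fused N-terminally to BoNT residues 1-146 and then to iLID. The automated annotation labels part of this region "miniSOG". This most likely reflects homology between LOV2-derived domains, because the catalogue entry lists iLID rather than miniSOG. A picornavirus IRES then permits translation of the second cistron, the SspB "milli" variant (A58V/R73Q) fused to BoNT residues 147-441 carrying a Y365A substitution. The BoNT segments themselves are not annotated in the feature table, and the record does not state the toxin serotype.

iLID and SspB form a blue-light-inducible heterodimerizing pair, so illumination should bring the two inactive toxin fragments together and reconstitute activity. mCherry marks the expressing cells. According to the associated publication title, the system is intended as a photoactivatable botulinum neurotoxin for inducible control of neurotransmission, and this plasmid is the combined, one-vector version. Short annotated fragments such as SV40 large T antigen, ble and bGH poly(A) appear to be backbone remnants rather than functional elements.
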