Features (pLannotate 1.2.2; 16 found; start..end, strand, type, name):
     61..364     +  enhancer       CMV enhancer: human cytomegalovirus immediate early enhancer
    365..568     +  promoter       CMV promoter: human cytomegalovirus (CMV) immediate early promoter
    613..1320    +  CDS            mCherry: mCherry is a basic (constitutively fluorescent) red fluorescent protein published in 2004, derived from Discosoma sp.. It is reported to be a very rapidly-maturing monomer with low acid sensitivity.
   1852..2169    +  CDS            miniSOG: miniSOG is a basic (constitutively fluorescent) cyan fluorescent protein published in 2011, derived from Arabidopsis thaliana. It requires the cofactor flavin for fluorescence.
   2594..2842    +  ncRNA          IRES Picorna: Accession: RF00229 - Picornavirus internal ribosome entry site (IRES)
   2872..3213    +  CDS            sspB (fragment): SSPB_HAEIN - Experimental evidence at protein level: Swiss-Prot protein existence level 1. Also stimulates degradation of the N-terminus of RseA (residues 1-108, alone or in complex with sigma-E) by ClpX-ClpP in a non-ssrA-mediated fashion. From Haemophilus influenzae (strain ATCC 51907 / DSM 11121 / KW20 / Rd).
   4176..4260    +  CDS            large T antigen (fragment): large T antigen from SV40 (simian virus 40)
   4283..4404    +  polyA_signal   SV40 poly(A) signal: SV40 polyadenylation signal
   4438..4866    -  rep_origin     f1 ori (sequence partly withheld): f1 bacteriophage origin of replication; arrow indicates direction of (+) strand synthesis
   4893..4997    +  promoter       AmpR promoter: bla
   4999..5356    +  promoter       SV40 promoter: SV40 enhancer and early promoter
   5391..6185    +  CDS            NeoR/KanR: aminoglycoside phosphotransferase from Tn5; aph(3')-II (or nptII); confers resistance to neomycin, kanamycin, and G418 (Geneticin®)
   6206..6358    +  CDS            ble (fragment): BLE_KLEPN - Experimental evidence at protein level: Swiss-Prot protein existence level 1. Binding protein with a strong affinity to the bleomycin family of antibiotics. Binds to CL990; an antimitotic-antibiotic compound. From Klebsiella pneumoniae.
   6417..6464    +  polyA_signal   HSV TK poly(A) signal: herpes simplex virus thymidine kinase polyadenylation signal (Cole and Stacy, 1985)
   6555..6571    -  polyA_signal   bGH poly(A) signal (fragment): bovine growth hormone polyadenylation signal
   6793..7381    +  rep_origin     ori: high-copy-number ColE1/pMB1/pBR322/pUC origin of replication
>Addgene plasmid #122980 | pQL253 | addgene full sequence | sequence record 239595 | Addgene NGS Result
TAGTTATTAATAGTAATCAATTACGGGGTCATTAGTTCATAGCCCATATATGGAGTTCCGCGTTACATAA
CTTACGGTAAATGGCCCGCCTGGCTGACCGCCCAACGACCCCCGCCCATTGACGTCAATAATGACGTATG
TTCCCATAGTAACGCCAATAGGGACTTTCCATTGACGTCAATGGGTGGAGTATTTACGGTAAACTGCCCA
CTTGGCAGTACATCAAGTGTATCATATGCCAAGTACGCCCCCTATTGACGTCAATGACGGTAAATGGCCC
GCCTGGCATTATGCCCAGTACATGACCTTATGGGACTTTCCTACTTGGCAGTACATCTACGTATTAGTCA
TCGCTATTACCATGGTGATGCGGTTTTGGCAGTACATCAATGGGCGTGGATAGCGGTTTGACTCACGGGG
ATTTCCAAGTCTCCACCCCATTGACGTCAATGGGAGTTTGTTTTGGCACCAAAATCAACGGGACTTTCCA
AAATGTCGTAACAACTCCGCCCCATTGACGCAAATGGGCGGTAGGCGTGTACGGTGGGAGGTCTATATAA
GCAGAGCTGGTTTAGTGAACCGTCAGATCCGCTAGCGCTACCGGTCGCCACCATGGTGAGCAAGGGCGAG
GAGGATAACATGGCCATCATCAAGGAGTTCATGCGCTTCAAGGTGCACATGGAGGGCTCCGTGAACGGCC
ACGAGTTCGAGATCGAGGGCGAGGGCGAGGGCCGCCCCTACGAGGGCACCCAGACCGCCAAGCTGAAGGT
GACCAAGGGTGGCCCCCTGCCCTTCGCCTGGGACATCCTGTCCCCTCAGTTCATGTACGGCTCCAAGGCC
TACGTGAAGCACCCCGCCGACATCCCCGACTACTTGAAGCTGTCCTTCCCCGAGGGCTTCAAGTGGGAGC
GCGTGATGAACTTCGAGGACGGCGGCGTGGTGACCGTGACCCAGGACTCCTCCCTGCAGGACGGCGAGTT
CATCTACAAGGTGAAGCTGCGCGGCACCAACTTCCCCTCCGACGGCCCCGTAATGCAGAAGAAGACCATG
GGCTGGGAGGCCTCCTCCGAGCGGATGTACCCCGAGGACGGCGCCCTGAAGGGCGAGATCAAGCAGAGGC
TGAAGCTGAAGGACGGCGGCCACTACGACGCTGAGGTCAAGACCACCTACAAGGCCAAGAAGCCCGTGCA
GCTGCCCGGCGCCTACAACGTCAACATCAAGTTGGACATCACCTCCCACAACGAGGACTACACCATCGTG
GAACAGTACGAACGCGCCGAGGGCCGCCACTCCACCGGCGGCATGGACGAGCTGTACAAGTGTGGCACTA
GTGCCACCATGCCAGTTACAATAAATAATTTTAATTATAATGATCCTATTGATAATAATAATATTATTAT
GATGGAGCCTCCATTTGCGAGAGGTACGGGGAGATATTATAAAGCTTTTAAAATCACAGATCGTATTTGG
ATAATACCGGAAAGATATACTTTTGGATATAAACCTGAGGATTTTAATAAAAGTTCCGGTATTTTTAATA
GAGATGTTTGTGAATATTATGATCCAGATTACTTAAATACTAATGATAAAAAGAATATATTTTTACAAAC
AATGATCAAGTTATTTAATAGAATCAAATCAAAACCATTGGGTGAAAAGTTATTAGAGATGATTATAAAT
GGTATACCTTATCTTGGAGATAGACGTGTTCCACTCGAAGAGTTTAACACAAACATTGCTAGTGTAACTG
TTAATAAATTAATCAGTAATCCAGGAGGCGGCCGCAGCGGTGGCGGTGGCTCTGGAGGTGGGTCCGAGCT
CGGGGAGTTTCTGGCAACCACACTGGAACGGATCGAGAAAAATTTCGTGATTACTGATCCGAGACTGCCT
GACAACCCAATCATTTTTGCGAGCGATTCCTTCCTGCAGCTGACAGAATATTCTCGGGAAGAGATCCTGG
GGCGCAATTGCCGTTTTCTGCAGGGACCCGAGACAGACCGTGCCACTGTTCGGAAAATCAGAGATGCTAT
TGACAACCAGACTGAAGTGACCGTTCAGCTGATCAATTATACCAAGAGCGGCAAGAAGTTCTGGAACGTG
TTCCACCTGCAGCCGATGCGCGATTATAAGGGCGACGTCCAGTACTTCATTGGCGTGCAGCTGGATGGCA
CCGAACGTCTTCATGGCGCCGCTGAGCGTGAGGCGGTCTGCCTGATCAAAAAGACAGCCTTTCAGATTGC
TGAGGCAGCGAACGACGAAAATTACTTTTGAGGTACCCTTGTACGCCTGTTTTATACTCCCTTCCCGTAA
CTTAGACGCACAAAACCAAGTTCAATAGAAGGGGGTACAAACCAGTACCACCACGAACAAGCACTTCTGT
TTCCCCGGTGATGTCGTATAGACTGCTTGCGTGGTTGAAAGCGACGGATCCGTTATCCGCTTATGTACTT
CGAGAAGCCCAGTACCACCTCGGAATCTTCGATGCGTTGCGCTCAGCACTCAACCCCAGAGTGTAGCTTA
GGCTGATGAGTCTGGACATCCCTCACCGGTGACGGTGGTCCAGGCTGCGTTGGCGACCTACCTATGGCTA
ACGCCATGGGACGCTAGTTGTGAACAAGGTGTGAAGAGCCTATTGAGCTACATAAGAATCCTCCGGCCCC
TGAATGCGGCTAATCCCAACCTCGGAGCAGGTGGTCACAAACCAGTGATTGGCCTGTCGTAACGCGCAAG
TCCGTGGCGGAACCGACTACTTTGGGTGTCCGTGTTTCCTTTTATTTTATTGTGGCTGCTTATGGTGACA
ATCACAGATTGTTATCATAAAGCGAATTGGATAGGATCAAGCTTATCGATACCGTCGACCTCGAGGCCAC
CATGGAATACAGCTCCCCGAAACGCCCTAAGCTGCTGCGTGAATATTACGATTGGCTGGTTGATAACAGC
TTTACCCCATATCTGGTGGTGGATGCCACATACCTGGGCGTGAACGTGCCCGTGGAGTATGTGAAAGACG
GTCAGATCGTGCTGAATCTGTCTGCAAGTGTGACCGGCAACCTGCAACTGACAAATGATTTTATCCAGTT
CAACGCCCAGTTTAAGGGCGTGTCTCGTGAACTGTATATCCCGATGGGTGCCGCTCTGGCCATTTACGCT
CGCGAGAACGGCGATGGTGTGATGTTCGAACCAGAAGAAATCTATGACGAGCTGAATATTGAGCTCGGTG
GCGGTGGCTCTGGAGGTGGTGGGTCCGGAGGAGGCGGCCGCGAAGTGGAGCGAAAAAAAGGTATTTTCGC
AAATTTAATAATATTTGGACCTGGGCCAGTTTTAAATGAAAATGAGACTATAGATATAGGTATACAAAAT
CATTTTGCATCAAGGGAAGGCTTCGGGGGTATAATGCAAATGAAGTTTTGCCCAGAATATGTAAGCGTAT
TTAATAATGTTCAAGAAAACAAAGGCGCAAGTATATTTAATAGACGTGGATATTTTTCAGATCCAGCCTT
GATATTAATGCATGAACTTATACATGTTTTACATGGATTATATGGCATTAAAGTAGATGATTTACCAATT
GTACCAAATGAAAAAAAATTTTTTATGCAATCTACAGATGCTATACAGGCAGAAGAACTATATACATTTG
GAGGACAAGATCCCAGCATCATAACTCCTTCTACGGATAAAAGTATCTATGATAAAGTTTTGCAAAATTT
TAGAGGGATAGTTGATAGACTTAACAAGGTTTTAGTTTGCATATCAGATCCTAACATTAATATTAATATA
TATAAAAATAAATTTAAAGATAAATATAAATTCGTTGAAGATTCTGAGGGAAAATATAGTATAGATGTAG
AAAGTTTTGATAAATTATATAAAAGCTTAATGTTTGGTTTTACAGAAACTAATATAGCAGAAAATGCCAA
AATAAAAACTAGAGCTTCTTATTTTAGTGATTCCTTACCACCAGTAAAAATAAAAAATTTATTAGATAAT
GAAATCTATACTATAGAGGAAGGGTTTAATATATCTGATAAAGATATGGAAAAAGAATATAGAGGTCAGA
ATAAAGCTATAAATAAACAAGCTTATGAAGAAATTAGCAAGGAGCATTTGGCTGTATATAAGATACAAAT
GTGTAAAAGTGTTAAATAGCCCGGGATCCACCGGATCTAGATAACTGATCATAATCAGCCATACCACATT
TGTAGAGGTTTTACTTGCTTTAAAAAACCTCCCACACCTCCCCCTGAACCTGAAACATAAAATGAATGCA
ATTGTTGTTGTTAACTTGTTTATTGCAGCTTATAATGGTTACAAATAAAGCAATAGCATCACAAATTTCA
CAAATAAAGCATTTTTTTCACTGCATTCTAGTTGTGGTTTGTCCAAACTCATCAATGTATCTTAAGGCGT
AAATTGTAAGCGTTAATATTTTGTTAAAATTCGCGTTAAATTTTTGTTAAATCAGCTCATTTTTTAACCA
ATAGGCCGAAATCGGCAAAATCCCTTATAAATCAAAAGAATAGACCGAGATAGGGT
[37 nt withheld, positions 4537-4573]
AAAGAACGTGGACTCCAACGTCAAAGG
[49 nt withheld, positions 4601-4649]
T
[91 nt withheld, positions 4651-4741]
G
[124 nt withheld, positions 4743-4866]
CAGGTGGCACTTTTCGGGGAAATGTGCGCGGAACCCCTATTTGTTTATTTTTCTAAATACATTCAAATAT
GTATCCGCTCATGAGACAATAACCCTGATAAATGCTTCAATAATATTGAAAAAGGAAGAGTCCTGAGGCG
GAAAGAACCAGCTGTGGAATGTGTGTCAGTTAGGGTGTGGAAAGTCCCCAGGCTCCCCAGCAGGCAGAAG
TATGCAAAGCATGCATCTCAATTAGTCAGCAACCAGGTGTGGAAAGTCCCCAGGCTCCCCAGCAGGCAGA
AGTATGCAAAGCATGCATCTCAATTAGTCAGCAACCATAGTCCCGCCCCTAACTCCGCCCATCCCGCCCC
TAACTCCGCCCAGTTCCGCCCATTCTCCGCCCCATGGCTGACTAATTTTTTTTATTTATGCAGAGGCCGA
GGCCGCCTCGGCCTCTGAGCTATTCCAGAAGTAGTGAGGAGGCTTTTTTGGAGGCCTAGGCTTTTGCAAA
GATCGATCAAGAGACAGGATGAGGATCGTTTCGCATGATTGAACAAGATGGATTGCACGCAGGTTCTCCG
GCCGCTTGGGTGGAGAGGCTATTCGGCTATGACTGGGCACAACAGACAATCGGCTGCTCTGATGCCGCCG
TGTTCCGGCTGTCAGCGCAGGGGCGCCCGGTTCTTTTTGTCAAGACCGACCTGTCCGGTGCCCTGAATGA
ACTGCAAGACGAGGCAGCGCGGCTATCGTGGCTGGCCACGACGGGCGTTCCTTGCGCAGCTGTGCTCGAC
GTTGTCACTGAAGCGGGAAGGGACTGGCTGCTATTGGGCGAAGTGCCGGGGCAGGATCTCCTGTCATCTC
ACCTTGCTCCTGCCGAGAAAGTATCCATCATGGCTGATGCAATGCGGCGGCTGCATACGCTTGATCCGGC
TACCTGCCCATTCGACCACCAAGCGAAACATCGCATCGAGCGAGCACGTACTCGGATGGAAGCCGGTCTT
GTCGATCAGGATGATCTGGACGAAGAGCATCAGGGGCTCGCGCCAGCCGAACTGTTCGCCAGGCTCAAGG
CGAGCATGCCCGACGGCGAGGATCTCGTCGTGACCCATGGCGATGCCTGCTTGCCGAATATCATGGTGGA
AAATGGCCGCTTTTCTGGATTCATCGACTGTGGCCGGCTGGGTGTGGCGGACCGCTATCAGGACATAGCG
TTGGCTACCCGTGATATTGCTGAAGAGCTTGGCGGCGAATGGGCTGACCGCTTCCTCGTGCTTTACGGTA
TCGCCGCTCCCGATTCGCAGCGCATCGCCTTCTATCGCCTTCTTGACGAGTTCTTCTGAGCGGGACTCTG
GGGTTCGAAATGACCGACCAAGCGACGCCCAACCTGCCATCACGAGATTTCGATTCCACCGCCGCCTTCT
ATGAAAGGTTGGGCTTCGGAATCGTTTTCCGGGACGCCGGCTGGATGATCCTCCAGCGCGGGGATCTCAT
GCTGGAGTTCTTCGCCCACCCTAGGGGGAGGCTAACTGAAACACGGAAGGAGACAATACCGGAAGGAACC
CGCGCTATGACGGCAATAAAAAGACAGAATAAAACGCACGGTGTTGGGTCGTTTGTTCATAAACGCGGGG
TTCGGTCCCAGGGCTGGCACTCTGTCGATACCCCACCGAGACCCCATTGGGGCCAATACGCCCGCGTTTC
TTCCTTTTCCCCACCCCACCCCCCAAGTTCGGGTGAAGGCCCAGGGCTCGCAGCCAACGTCGGGGCGGCA
GGCCCTGCCATAGCCTCAGGTTACTCATATATACTTTAGATTGATTTAAAACTTCATTTTTAATTTAAAA
GGATCTAGGTGAAGATCCTTTTTGATAATCTCATGACCAAAATCCCTTAACGTGAGTTTTCGTTCCACTG
AGCGTCAGACCCCGTAGAAAAGATCAAAGGATCTTCTTGAGATCCTTTTTTTCTGCGCGTAATCTGCTGC
TTGCAAACAAAAAAACCACCGCTACCAGCGGTGGTTTGTTTGCCGGATCAAGAGCTACCAACTCTTTTTC
CGAAGGTAACTGGCTTCAGCAGAGCGCAGATACCAAATACTGTTCTTCTAGTGTAGCCGTAGTTAGGCCA
CCACTTCAAGAACTCTGTAGCACCGCCTACATACCTCGCTCTGCTAATCCTGTTACCAGTGGCTGCTGCC
AGTGGCGATAAGTCGTGTCTTACCGGGTTGGACTCAAGACGATAGTTACCGGATAAGGCGCAGCGGTCGG
GCTGAACGGGGGGTTCGTGCACACAGCCCAGCTTGGAGCGAACGACCTACACCGAACTGAGATACCTACA
GCGTGAGCTATGAGAAAGCGCCACGCTTCCCGAAGGGAGAAAGGCGGACAGGTATCCGGTAAGCGGCAGG
GTCGGAACAGGAGAGCGCACGAGGGAGCTTCCAGGGGGAAACGCCTGGTATCTTTATAGTCCTGTCGGGT
TTCGCCACCTCTGACTTGAGCGTCGATTTTTGTGATGCTCGTCAGGGGGGCGGAGCCTATGGAAAAACGC
CAGCAACGCGGCCTTTTTACGGTTCCTGGCCTTTTGCTGGCCTTTTGCTCACATGTTCTTTCCTGCGTTA
TCCCCTGATTCTGTGGATAACCGTATTACCGCCATGCAT
